Addgene plasmid #213789: pDest_U6_A2_CG2_T1snp_gRNA
Purpose: pDEL114; Gateway Destination vector for cell-type specific CRISPR encoding nrg1 type I (SNP) sgRNA
Depositing lab: William Talbot. Depositing organization: Stanford University.
Backbone
  Vector backbone: pDestTol2CG2-U6:gRNA
  Vector type: Tol2 destination vector
Growth in bacteria
  Bacterial resistance: Chloramphenicol and Ampicillin, 25 & 100 μg/mL
  Growth temperature: 37°C
  Growth strain: ccdB Survival
  Copy number: Unknown
Gene/Insert
  Gene/Insert name: nrg1 type I SNP sgRNA (alt name: wu:fm70e01)
  Species: D. rerio (zebrafish)
  Entrez Gene: nrg1 (a.k.a. wu:fm70e01)
Terms and licenses: Academic/Nonprofit Terms; Industry Terms: Not Available to Industry
How to cite: pDest_U6_A2_CG2_T1snp_gRNA was a gift from William Talbot (Addgene plasmid # 213789 ; http://n2t.net/addgene:213789 ; RRID:Addgene_213789)
