[The description below was written by a language model from this plasmid's Addgene catalogue record and pLannotate feature annotations shown in this document.]
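Description:
pDest_U6_A2_CG2_T1snp_gRNA (also designated pDEL114) is a Tol2 transposon-based Gateway destination vector, built on the pDestTol2CG2-U6:gRNA backbone, for cell-type-specific CRISPR mutagenesis in zebrafish. It is propagated in E. coli through a high-copy ColE1/pUC-type origin with ampicillin resistance on the backbone. The Gateway cassette adds a chloramphenicol resistance gene and the ccdB gyrase toxin, so the unrecombined plasmid must be kept in a ccdB-tolerant strain under dual selection. A partial M13/f1 origin and pBluescript-derived lac, T3 and MCS remnants are also annotated.

The fixed payload is a single guide RNA targeting the type I isoform of zebrafish nrg1 (neuregulin 1), in a version the record labels "SNP". An S. pyogenes Cas9 gRNA scaffold is annotated. The U6 promoter named in the plasmid and backbone titles is not itself called in the feature table, but presumably lies just upstream of the scaffold. Next to it sits the attR-flanked CmR/ccdB cassette, which an LR reaction replaces with entry-clone elements. In this kind of system those are typically a tissue-specific promoter driving Cas9, so that ubiquitous guide expression is paired with spatially restricted nuclease activity. The record does not specify which entry clones are intended.

An EGFP coding sequence followed by SV40 polyadenylation signals serves as a transgenesis marker. The "CG2" name suggests the commonly used heart-expressed cmlc2:EGFP reporter, although its promoter is not annotated. The Tol2 arms are likewise not explicitly called, and a medaka tyrosinase fragment hit probably reflects Tol2-flanking sequence. Once recombined, the plasmid would be used for Tol2 transposase-mediated genomic integration in zebrafish embryos.
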