Features (pLannotate 1.2.2; 26 found; start..end, strand, type, name):
     17..121     +  promoter       AmpR promoter: bla
    122..982     +  CDS            AmpR: β-lactamase; bla; confers resistance to ampicillin, carbenicillin, and related antibiotics
   1153..1741    +  rep_origin     ori: high-copy-number ColE1/pMB1/pBR322/pUC origin of replication
   1924..2016    +  CDS            lacI (fragment): lac repressor; lacI; The lac repressor binds to the lac operator to inhibit transcription in E. coli. This inhibition can be relieved by adding lactose or isopropyl-β-D-thiogalactopyranoside (IPTG).
   2029..2050    +  protein_bind   CAP binding site: CAP binding activates transcription in the presence of cAMP. E. coli catabolite activator protein
   2065..2095    +  promoter       lac promoter: promoter for the E. coli lac operon
   2103..2119    +  protein_bind   lac operator: The lac repressor binds to the lac operator to inhibit transcription in E. coli. This inhibition can be relieved by adding lactose or isopropyl-β-D-thiogalactopyranoside (IPTG). lac repressor encoded by lacI
   2164..2182    +  promoter       T3 promoter: promoter for bacteriophage T3 RNA polymerase
   2195..2235    +  misc_feature   MCS (fragment): pBluescript multiple cloning site
   3690..4406    +  CDS            EGFP: EGFP is a basic (constitutively fluorescent) green fluorescent protein published in 1996, derived from Aequorea victoria. It is reported to be a rapidly-maturing weak dimer with moderate acid sensitivity.
   4435..4452    -  promoter       T7 promoter (fragment): promoter for bacteriophage T7 RNA polymerase
   4457..4589    -  polyA_signal   SV40 poly(A) signal: SV40 polyadenylation signal
   4605..4688    +  CDS            large T antigen (fragment): large T antigen from SV40 (simian virus 40)
   4711..4845    +  polyA_signal   SV40 poly(A) signal: SV40 polyadenylation signal
   5230..5305    +  misc_RNA       gRNA scaffold: guide RNA scaffold for the Streptococcus pyogenes CRISPR/Cas9 system
   5318..5338    -  CDS            lacZα (fragment): LacZα fragment of β-galactosidase; lacZ fragment
   5342..5465    +  protein_bind   attR3: mutant version of attR; recombination site for the Gateway® LR reaction LR Clonase™
   5490..5520    +  promoter       lac UV5 promoter: E. coli lac promoter with an "up" mutation
   5544..5573    +  promoter       cat promoter (fragment): promoter of the E. coli cat gene encoding chloramphenicol acetyltransferase
   5574..6254    +  CDS            CmR: chloramphenicol acetyltransferase confers resistance to chloramphenicol
   6411..6569    +  CDS            ccdA (fragment): CCDA_ECO57 - Also known as H, letA. Experimental evidence at protein level: Swiss-Prot protein existence level 1. Antitoxin component of a type II toxin-antitoxin (TA) system which inhibits the post-segregational killing (PSK) of plasmid-free cells, also referred to as a plasmid addiction system. Binds to and blocks the activity of CcdB; will also remove bound CcdB protein from the CcdB-GyrA complex by forming a CcdA-CcdB complex, a process termed rejuvenation. Functions as a transcriptional corepressor for the ccdAB operon, repression also requires CcdB (By similarity). From Escherichia coli
   6574..6879    +  CDS            ccdB: CcdB, a bacterial toxin that poisons DNA gyrase; ccdB; Plasmids containing the ccdB gene cannot be propagated in standard E. coli strains.
   6920..7039    -  protein_bind   attR1: mutant version of attR; recombination site for the Gateway® LR reaction LR Clonase™
   7023..7043    -  protein_bind   attB4: mutant version of attB; core recombination site for the Gateway® BP reaction BP Clonase™
   7625..7909    -  CDS            tyr (fragment): TYRO_ORYLA - Also known as tyro. Experimental evidence at transcript level: Swiss-Prot protein existence level 2. This is a copper-containing oxidase that functions in the formation of pigments such as melanins and other polyphenolic compounds. From Oryzias latipes (Japanese rice fish) (Japanese killifish).
   7912..8237    +  rep_origin     M13 ori (fragment) (sequence partly withheld): M13 bacteriophage origin of replication; arrow indicates direction of (+) strand synthesis
>Addgene plasmid #213789 | pDest_U6_A2_CG2_T1snp_gRNA | addgene full sequence | sequence record 421038 | Addgene NGS Result
TTTTCGGGGAAATGTGCGCGGAACCCCTATTTGTTTATTTTTCTAAATACATTCAAATATGTATCCGCTC
ATGAGACAATAACCCTGATAAATGCTTCAATAATATTGAAAAAGGAAGAGTATGAGTATTCAACATTTCC
GTGTCGCCCTTATTCCCTTTTTTGCGGCATTTTGCCTTCCTGTTTTTGCTCACCCAGAAACGCTGGTGAA
AGTAAAAGATGCTGAAGATCAGTTGGGTGCACGAGTGGGTTACATCGAACTGGATCTCAACAGCGGTAAG
ATCCTTGAGAGTTTTCGCCCCGAAGAACGTTTTCCAATGATGAGCACTTTTAAAGTTCTGCTATGTGGCG
CGGTATTATCCCGTATTGACGCCGGGCAAGAGCAACTCGGTCGCCGCATACACTATTCTCAGAATGACTT
GGTTGAGTACTCACCAGTCACAGAAAAGCATCTTACGGATGGCATGACAGTAAGAGAATTATGCAGTGCT
GCCATAACCATGAGTGATAACACTGCGGCCAACTTACTTCTGACAACGATCGGAGGACCGAAGGAGCTAA
CCGCTTTTTTGCACAACATGGGGGATCATGTAACTCGCCTTGATCGTTGGGAACCGGAGCTGAATGAAGC
CATACCAAACGACGAGCGTGACACCACGATGCCTGTAGCAATGGCAACAACGTTGCGCAAACTATTAACT
GGCGAACTACTTACTCTAGCTTCCCGGCAACAATTAATAGACTGGATGGAGGCGGATAAAGTTGCAGGAC
CACTTCTGCGCTCGGCCCTTCCGGCTGGCTGGTTTATTGCTGATAAATCTGGAGCCGGTGAGCGTGGGTC
TCGCGGTATCATTGCAGCACTGGGGCCAGATGGTAAGCCCTCCCGTATCGTAGTTATCTACACGACGGGG
AGTCAGGCAACTATGGATGAACGAAATAGACAGATCGCTGAGATAGGTGCCTCACTGATTAAGCATTGGT
AACTGTCAGACCAAGTTTACTCATATATACTTTAGATTGATTTAAAACTTCATTTTTAATTTAAAAGGAT
CTAGGTGAAGATCCTTTTTGATAATCTCATGACCAAAATGCCTTAACGTGAGTTTTCGTTCCACTGAGCG
TCAGACCCCGTAGAAAAGATCAAAGGATCTTCTTGAGATCCTTTTTTTCTGCGCGTAATCTGCTGCTTGC
AAACAAAAAAACCACCGCTACCAGCGGTGGTTTGTTTGCCGGATCAAGAGCTACCAACTCTTTTTCCGAA
GGTAACTGGCTTCAGCAGAGCGCAGATACCAAATACTGTTCTTCTAGTGTAGCCGTAGTTAGGCCACCAC
TTCAAGAACTCTGTAGCACCGCCTACATACCTCGCTCTGCTAATCCTGTTACCAGTGGCTGCTGCCAGTG
GCGATAAGTCGTGTCTTACCGGGTTGGACTCAAGACGATAGTTACCGGATAAGGCGCAGCGGTCGGGCTG
AACGGGGGGTTCGTGCACACAGCCCAGCTTGGAGCGAACGACCTACACCGAACTGAGATACCTACAGCGT
GAGCTATGAGAAAGCGCCACGCTTCCCGAAGGGAGAAAGGCGGACAGGTATCCGGTAAGCGGCAGGGTCG
GAACAGGAGAGCGCACGAGGGAGCTTCCAGGGGGAAACGCCTGGTATCTTTATAGTCCTGTCGGGTTTCG
CCACCTCTGACTTGAGCGTCGATTTTTGTGATGCTCGTCAGGGGGGCGGAGCCTATGGAAAAACGCCAGC
AACGCGGCCTTTTTACGGTTCCTGGCCTTTTGCTGGCCTTTTGCTCACATGTTCTTTCCTGCGTTATCCC
CTGATTCTGTGGATAACCGTATTACCGCCTTTGAGTGAGCTGATACCGCTCGCCGCAGCCGAACGACCGA
GCGCAGCGAGTCAGTGAGCGAGGAAGCGGAAGAGCGCCCAATACGCAAACCGCCTCTCCCCGCGCGTTGG
CCGATTCATTAATGCAGCTGGCACGACAGGTTTCCCGACTGGAAAGCGGGCAGTGAGCGCAACGCAATTA
ATGTGAGTTAGCTCACTCATTAGGCACCCCAGGCTTTACACTTTATGCTTCCGGCTCGTATGTTGTGTGG
AATTGTGAGCGGATAACAATTTCACACAGGAAACAGCTATGACCATGATTACGCCAAGCGCGCAATTAAC
CCTCACTAAAGGGAACAAAAGCTGGAGCTCCACCGCGGTGGCGGCCGCTCTAGAACTAGTGGATCTGCTG
GGCTTGCTGAAGGTAGGGGGTCAAGAACCAGAGGTGTAAAGTACTTGAGTAATTTTACTTGATTACTGTA
CTTAAGTATTATTTTTGGGGATTTTTACTTTACTTGAGTACAATTAAAAATCAATACTTTTACTTTTACT
TAATTACATTTTTTTAGAAAAAAAAGTACTTTTTACTCCTTACAATTTTATTTACAGTCAAAAAGTACTT
ATTTTTTGGAGATCACTTCATTCTATTTTCCCTTGCTATTACCAAACCAATTGAATTGCGCTGATGCCCA
GTTTAATTTAAATGTTATTTATTCTGCCTATGAAAATCGTTTTCACATTATATGAAATTGGTCAGACATG
TTCATTGGTCCTTTGGAAGTGACGTCATGTCACATCTATTACCACAATGCACAGCACCTTGACCTGGAAA
TTAGGGAAATTATAACAGTCAATCAGTGGAAGAAAATGGAGGAAGTATGTGATTCATCAGCAGCTGCGAG
CAGCACAGTCCAAAATCAGCCACAGGATCAAGAGCACCCGTGGCCGTATCTTCGCAGATCTAAAGCTTAA
ATCAGTTGTGTTAAATAAGAGACATTCAAAATAAATGTAAATGAGCTCTCCAAATCAGCAGACTTAACAT
TCTTTAAAATGATTGATTCAATAGTGATAAAAATCAGGCATAGCCAGTTGTAACTTTAGATAAATTACAG
AAAATGTCAAATACAGAGAACCGATTCTTTTTTATGATACATCCAAGCACACATTTAACACAATCCAGGC
AAACCCCGAATTTCACAGTCACAAGCACTGTTTGTACAAGAGCTTTGCCTAAGGACACACAGTCTCTATA
AGTCCAGGTCGTTGGTTTCACTCTTATTTTAAACATGTGACATTTTTCCTGCCATCCTGTCTTAGGCTGC
TGTTTGCTTCATTCCATGTCACATTAAATTCCTCAGTAGCACCTTTTACACACACAGCCAATCTTTTCCA
GAAAATTCAATTGCTTTGAAGAGATAATGTGTGAACAAATCCATTTAGAAAAGGAAAATTAAGAATTTGT
AAAATCATCTGTAAATTGTTGGCATTCTTCTGTATATGAACATCACATCATTTACAGGTAAAGGTCTGGT
CATTAATTATATGACAATTTACTGGTATTATTTTGTGAAAGGGGCTATTTTCAATGCGTTCATCCATCCT
TTTCATCCCTCAAATCTCTCATTCACGTCCCCCTCCCCATCTGCACACTTTATCTCATTTCCACCCTGCT
GGAATCTGAGCACTTGTGCAGTTATCAGGGCTCCTGTATTTAGGAGGCTCTGGGTGTCCATGTAGGGGAC
GAACAGAAACACTGCAGACCTTTATAGAAGAACAATTGATAAGAGTCCTCATACATAAAGACTCCATTAG
TAAGCCAGTGACCCAGGAGCCCAGACCAACAGCAAAGCAGACAGTGACCATGGTGAGCAAGGGCGAAGAG
CTGTTCACCGGGGTGGTGCCCATCCTGGTCGAGCTGGACGGCGACGTAAACGGCCACAAGTTCAGCGTGT
CCGGCGAGGGCGAGGGCGATGCCACCTACGGCAAGCTGACCCTGAAGTTCATCTGCACCACCGGCAAGCT
GCCCGTGCCCTGGCCCACCCTCGTGACCACCCTGACCTACGGCGTGCAGTGCTTCAGCCGCTACCCCGAC
CACATGAAGCAGCACGACTTCTTCAAGTCCGCCATGCCCGAAGGCTACGTCCAGGAGCGCACCATCTTCT
TCAAGGACGACGGCAACTACAAGACCCGCGCCGAGGTGAAGTTCGAGGGCGACACCCTGGTGAACCGCAT
CGAGCTGAAGGGCATCGACTTCAAGGAGGACGGCAACATCCTGGGGCACAAGCTGGAGTACAACTACAAC
AGCCACAACGTCTATATCATGGCCGACAAGCAGAAGAACGGCATCAAGGTGAACTTCAAGATCCGCCACA
ACATCGAGGACGGCAGCGTGCAGCTCGCCGACCACTACCAGCAGAACACCCCCATCGGCGACGGCCCCGT
GCTGCTGCCCGACAACCACTACCTGAGCACCCAGTCCGCCCTGAGCAAAGACCCCAACGAGAAGCGCGAT
CACATGGTCCTGCTGGAGTTCGTGACCGCCGCCGGGATCACTCTCGGCATGGACGAGCTGTACAAGTAAA
GCGGCCCCTCTCGAGCCTCTAGAACTATAGTGAGTCGTATTACGTAGATCCAGACATGATAAGATACATT
GATGAGTTTGGACAAACCACAACTAGAATGCAGTGAAAAAAATGCTTTATTTGTGAAATTTGTGATGCTA
TTGCTTTATTTGTAACCATTATAAGCTGCAATAAACAAGAGATCTGATCTAGAGGATCATAATCAGCCAT
ACCACATTTGTAGAGGTTTTACTTGCTTTAAAAAACCTCCCACACCTCCCCCTGAACCTGAAACATAAAA
TGAATGCAATTGTTGTTGTTAACTTGTTTATTGCAGCTTATAATGGTTACAAATAAAGCAATAGCATCAC
AAATTTCACAAATAAAGCATTTTTTTCACTGCATTCTAGTTGTGGTTTGTCCAAACTCATCAATGTATCT
TATCATGTCTGGATCATCATCGATGCGTCTTTTGTTCTGGTCATCAAGGAGGGGGGAATGTTCTGCGCAT
GCCTGTGGGGGAGGGAGAAGGACACGTCACTGAAAACGTCCCTGCATCACACCGAGACACCCAATCACTC
AAGCCGAGACCAGATAATTTTGCATATGCTTTAAAGTTTGAAAAATACCACGGTAAACCCTCACACAAAC
TCTGGATTTGAGATCTTTCAGGTTTTATCAGTTTGCAGGTTTATGTCACCATGATATAGGGTCAGACTTG
ATCTAAGGGAGCTGAATAAGTGGTTTAGTCACTCACCACCTCCCAAAAACATACCCAGAAGTCCCTGGTA
TATATAGCTCTCCCTCCAGCTCTTGGTTCGCAGGCAAAGAAAGGAAAAGGTTTTAGAGCTAGAAATAGCA
AGTTAAAATAAGGCTAGTCCGTTATCAACTTGAAAAAGTGGCACCGAGTCGGTGCTTTTTTGGTACCGTA
AAACGACGGCCAGTGAATTATCAACTATGTATAATAAAGTTGAACGAGAAACGTAAAATGATATAAATAT
CAATATATTAAATTAGATTTTGCATAAAAAACAGACTACATAATACTGTAAAACACAACATATCCAGTCA
CTATGGCGGCCGCATTAGGCACCCCAGGCTTTACACTTTATGCTTCCGGCTCGTATAATGTGTGGATTTT
GAGTTAGGATCCGTCGAGATTTTCAGGAGCTAAGGAAGCTAAAATGGAGAAAAAAATCACTGGATATACC
ACCGTTGATATATCCCAATGGCATCGTAAAGAACATTTTGAGGCATTTCAGTCAGTTGCTCAATGTACCT
ATAACCAGACCGTTCAGCTGGATATTACGGCCTTTTTAAAGACCGTAAAGAAAAATAAGCACAAGTTTTA
TCCGGCCTTTATTCACATTCTTGCCCGCCTGATGAATGCTCATCCGGAATTCCGTATGGCAATGAAAGAC
GGTGAGCTGGTGATATGGGATAGTGTTCACCCTTGTTACACCGTTTTCCATGAGCAAACTGAAACGTTTT
CATCGCTCTGGAGTGAATACCACGACGATTTCCGGCAGTTTCTACACATATATTCGCAAGATGTGGCGTG
TTACGGTGAAAACCTGGCCTATTTCCCTAAAGGGTTTATTGAGAATATGTTTTTCGTCTCAGCCAATCCC
TGGGTGAGTTTCACCAGTTTTGATTTAAACGTGGCCAATATGGACAACTTCTTCGCCCCCGTTTTCACCA
TGGGCAAATATTATACGCAAGGCGACAAGGTGCTGATGCCGCTGGCGATTCAGGTTCATCATGCCGTTTG
TGATGGCTTCCATGTCGGCAGAATGCTTAATGAATTACAACAGTACTGCGATGAGTGGCAGGCGGGGCGT
AATCTAGAGGATCCGGCTTACTAAAAGCCAGATAACAGTATGCGTATTTGCGCGCTGATTTTTGCGGTAT
AAGAATATATACTGATATGTATACCCGAAGTATGTCAAAAAGAGGTATGCTATGAAGCAGCGTATTACAG
TGACAGTTGACAGCGACAGCTATCAGTTGCTCAAGGCATATATGATGTCAATATCTCCGGTTCGGTAAGC
ACAACCATGCAGAATGAAGCCCGTCGTCTGCGTGCCGAACGCTGGAAAGCGGAAAATCAGGAAGGGATGG
CTGAGGTCGCCCGGTTTATTGAAATGAACGGCTCCTTTGCCGACGAGAACAGGGGCTGGTGAAATGCAGT
TTAAGGTTTACACCTATAAAAGAGAGAGCCGTTATCGTCTGTTTGTGGATGTACAGAGTGATATTATTGA
CACGCCCGGGCGACGGATGGTGATCCCCCTGGCCAGTGCACGTCTGCTGTCAGATAAAGTCCCCCGTGAA
CTTTACCCGGTGGTGCATATCGGGGATGAAAGCTGGCGCATGATGACCACCGATATGGCCAGTGTGCCGG
TCTCCGTTATCGGGGAAGAAGTGGCTGATCTCAGCCACCGCGAAAATGACATCAAAAACGCCATTAACCT
GATGTTCTGGGGAATATAAATGTCAGGCTCCCTTATACACAGCCAGTCTGCAGGTCGACCATAGTGACTG
GATATGTTGTGTTTTACAGTATTATGTAGTCTGTTTTTTATGCAAAATCTAATTTAATATATTGATATTT
ATATCATTTTACGTTTCTCGTTCAACTTTTCTATACAAAGTTGATAGCTTGGCGTAATCATGGTCATAGC
TGTTTCCTGCTCGAGGGCCCATCTGGCCTGTGTTTCAGACACCAGGGAGTCTCTGCTCACGTTTCCTGCT
ATTTGCAGCCTCTCTATCAAGACTAATACACCTCTTCCCGCATCGGCTGCCTGTGAGAGGCTTTTCAGCA
CTGCAGGATTGCTTTTCAGCCCCAAAAGAGCTAGGCTTGACACTAACAATTTTGAGAATCAGCTTCTACT
GAAGTTAAATCTGAGGTTTTACAACTTTGAGTAGCGTGTACTGGCATTAGATTGTCTGTCTTATAGTTTG
ATAATTAAATACAAACAGTTCTAAAGCAGGATAAAACCTTGTATGCATTTCATTTAATGTTTTTTGAGAT
TAAAAGCTTAAACAAGAATCTCTAGTTTTCTTTCTTGCTTTTACTTTTACTTCCTTAATACTCAAGTACA
ATTTTAATGGAGTACTTTTTTACTTTTACTCAAGTAAGATTCTAGCCAGATACTTTTACTTTTAATTGAG
TAAAATTTTCCCTAAGTACTTGTACTTTCACTTGAGTAAAATTTTTGAGTACTTTTTACACCTCTGTCAA
GAACTCCTGGACAAACCTCTGACCTGTGTGGAACAGAGTGGATATGGGTGTCTGAACAGATATTCACGTC
TTTTGCAGATCAGAGGGCATTTCTGGTGTTGTGCAATGACCTGGGTCCAACAGGTAGGCGTACTCGTATC
CAAGAGCATTGTTGGACAGGAGGTAGTCTCCATTCCTATAAAGAGGAAGGAATGGCACCATGTAGTAGCC
GTCATTGTGGCCAATTGGTGCATTGGTACGTGGGTAGATGGACCGGGGAGGCTGATGAGTTCTTAGCCAG
C
[86 nt withheld, positions 7912-7997]
A
[49 nt withheld, positions 7999-8047]
CCTTTGACGTTGGAGTCCACGTTCTTT
[37 nt withheld, positions 8075-8111]
ACCCTATCTCGGTCTATTCTTTTGATTTATAAGGGATTTTGCCGATTTCGGCCTATTGGTTAAAAAATGA
GCTGATTTAACAAAAATTTAACGCGAATTTTAACAAAATATTAACGCTTACAATTTAGGTGGCAC
